>Addgene plasmid #216192 | pHAGE2-TetO-SOX17E57T | addgene full sequence | sequence record 431955 | Addgene NGS Result
TGGAAGGGCTAATTCACTCCCAAAGAAGACAAGATATCCTTGATCTGTGGATCTACCACACACAAGGCTA
CTTCCCTGATTAGCAGAACTACACACCAGGGCCAGGGGTCAGATATCCACTGACCTTTGGATGGTGCTAC
AAGCTAGTACCAGTTGAGCCAGATAAGGTAGAAGAGGCCAATAAAGGAGAGAACACCAGCTTGTTACACC
CTGTGAGCCTGCATGGGATGGATGACCCGGAGAGAGAAGTGTTAGAGTGGAGGTTTGACAGCCGCCTAGC
ATTTCATCACGTGGCCCGAGAGCTGCATCCGGAGTACTTCAAGAACTGCTGATATCGAGCTTGCTACAAG
GGACTTTCCGCTGGGGACTTTCCAGGGAGGCGTGGCCTGGGCGGGACTGGGGAGTGGCGAGCCCTCAGAT
CCTGCATATAAGCAGCTGCTTTTTGCCTGTACTGGGTCTCTCTGGTTAGACCAGATCTGAGCCTGGGAGC
TCTCTGGCTAACTAGGGAACCCACTGCTTAAGCCTCAATAAAGCTTGCCTTGAGTGCTTCAAGTAGTGTG
TGCCCGTCTGTTGTGTGACTCTGGTAACTAGAGATCCCTCAGACCCTTTTAGTCAGTGTGGAAAATCTCT
AGCAGTGGCGCCCGAACAGGGACTTGAAAGCGAAAGGGAAACCAGAGGAGCTCTCTCGACGCAGGACTCG
GCTTGCTGAAGCGCGCACGGCAAGAGGCGAGGGGCGGCGACTGGTGAGTACGCCAAAAATTTTGACTAGC
GGAGGCTAGAAGGAGAGAGATGGGTGCGAGAGCGTCAGTATTAAGCGGGGGAGAATTAGATCGCGATGGG
AAAAAATTCGGTTAAGGCCAGGGGGAAAGAAAAAATATAAATTAAAACATATAGTATGGGCAAGCAGGGA
GCTAGAACGATTCGCAGTTAATCCTGGCCTGTTAGAAACATCAGAAGGCTGTAGACAAATACTGGGACAG
CTACAACCATCCCTTCAGACAGGATCAGAAGAACTTAGATCATTATATAATACAGTAGCAACCCTCTATT
GTGTGCATCAAAGGATAGAGATAAAAGACACCAAGGAAGCTTTAGACAAGATAGAGGAAGAGCAAAACAA
AAGTAAGACCACCGCACAGCAAGCGGCCGGCCGCTGATCTTCAGACCTGGAGGAGGAGATATGAGGGACA
ATTGGAGAAGTGAATTATATAAATATAAAGTAGTAAAAATTGAACCATTAGGAGTAGCACCCACCAAGGC
AAAGAGAAGAGTGGTGCAGAGAGAAAAAAGAGCAGTGGGAATAGGAGCTTTGTTCCTTGGGTTCTTGGGA
GCAGCAGGAAGCACTATGGGCGCAGCGTCAATGACGCTGACGGTACAGGCCAGACAATTATTGTCTGGTA
TAGTGCAGCAGCAGAACAATTTGCTGAGGGCTATTGAGGCGCAACAGCATCTGTTGCAACTCACAGTCTG
GGGCATCAAGCAGCTCCAGGCAAGAATCCTGGCTGTGGAAAGATACCTAAAGGATCAACAGCTCCTGGGG
ATTTGGGGTTGCTCTGGAAAACTCATTTGCACCACTGCTGTGCCTTGGAATGCTAGTTGGAGTAATAAAT
CTCTGGAACAGATTTGGAATCACACGACCTGGATGGAGTGGGACAGAGAAATTAACAATTACACAAGCTT
AATACACTCCTTAATTGAAGAATCGCAAAACCAGCAAGAAAAGAATGAACAAGAATTATTGGAATTAGAT
AAATGGGCAAGTTTGTGGAATTGGTTTAACATAACAAATTGGCTGTGGTATATAAAATTATTCATAATGA
TAGTAGGAGGCTTGGTAGGTTTAAGAATAGTTTTTGCTGTACTTTCTATAGTGAATAGAGTTAGGCAGGG
ATATTCACCATTATCGTTTCAGACCCACCTCCCAACCCCGAGGGGACCCGACAGGCCCGAAGGAATAGAA
GAAGAAGGTGGAGAGAGAGACAGAGACAGATCCATTCGATTAGTGAACGGATCTCGACGGTATCGCCGAA
TTCACAAATGGCAGTATTCATCCACAATTTTAAAAGAAAAGGGGGGATTGGGGGGTACAGTGCAGGGGAA
AGAATAGTAGACATAATAGCAACAGACATACAAACTAAAGAATTACAAAAACAAATTACAAAAATTCAAA
ATTTTCGGGTTTATTACAGGGACAGCAGAGATCCAGTTTGGACTAGTCCACACCCTAACTGACACACTCG
AGTTTACCACTCCCTATCAGTGATAGAGAAAAGTGAAAGTCGAGTTTACCACTCCCTATCAGTGATAGAG
AAAAGTGAAAGTCGAGTTTACCACTCCCTATCAGTGATAGAGAAAAGTGAAAGTCGAGTTTACCACTCCC
TATCAGTGATAGAGAAAAGTGAAAGTCGAGTTTACCACTCCCTATCAGTGATAGAGAAAAGTGAAAGTCG
AGTTTACCACTCCCTATCAGTGATAGAGAAAAGTGAAAGTCGAGTTTACCACTCCCTATCAGTGATAGAG
AAAAGTGAAAGTCGAGCTCGGTACCCGGGTCGAGGTAGGCATGTACGGTGGGAGGCCTATATAAGCAGAG
CTCGTTTAGTGAACCGTCAGATCGCCTGGAGACGCCATCCACGCTGTTTTGACCTCCATAGAAGACACCG
GGACCGATCCAGCCTGCGGCCACCACCGGTATGAGCAGCCCGGATGCGGGATACGCCAGTGACGACCAGA
GCCAGACCCAGAGCGCGCTGCCCGCGGTGATGGCCGGGCTGGGCCCCTGCCCCTGGGCCGAGTCGCTGAG
CCCCATCGGGGACATGAAGGTGAAGGGCGAGGCGCCGGCGAACAGCGGAGCACCGGCCGGGGCCGCGGGC
CGAGCCAAGGGCGAGTCCCGTATCCGGCGGCCGATGAACGCTTTCATGGTGTGGGCTAAGGACGAGCGCA
AGCGGCTGGCGCAGCAGAATCCAGACCTGCACAACGCCGAGTTGAGCAAGATGCTGGGCAAGTCGTGGAA
GGCGCTGACGCTGGCGGAAAAGCGGCCCTTCGTGGAGGAAGCAACGCGGCTGCGCGTGCAGCACATGCAG
GACCACCCCAACTACAAGTACCGGCCGCGGCGGCGCAAGCAGGTGAAGCGGCTGAAGCGGGTGGAGGGCG
GCTTCCTGCACGGCCTGGCTGAGCCGCAGGCGGCCGCGCTGGGCCCCGAGGGCGGCCGCGTGGCCATGGA
CGGCCTGGGCCTCCAGTTCCCCGAGCAGGGCTTCCCCGCCGGCCCGCCGCTGCTGCCTCCGCACATGGGC
GGCCACTACCGCGACTGCCAGAGTCTGGGCGCGCCTCCGCTCGACGGCTACCCGTTGCCCACGCCCGACA
CGTCCCCGCTGGACGGCGTGGACCCCGACCCGGCTTTCTTCGCCGCCCCGATGCCCGGGGACTGCCCGGC
GGCCGGCACCTACAGCTACGCGCAGGTCTCGGACTACGCTGGCCCCCCGGAGCCTCCCGCCGGTCCCATG
CACCCCCGACTCGGCCCAGAGCCCGCGGGTCCCTCGATTCCGGGCCTCCTGGCGCCACCCAGCGCCCTTC
ACGTGTACTACGGCGCGATGGGCTCGCCCGGGGCGGGCGGCGGGCGCGGCTTCCAGATGCAGCCGCAACA
CCAGCACCAGCACCAGCACCAGCACCACCCCCCGGGCCCCGGACAGCCGTCGCCCCCTCCGGAGGCACTG
CCCTGCCGGGACGGCACGGACCCCAGTCAGCCCGCCGAGCTCCTCGGGGAGGTGGACCGCACGGAATTTG
AACAGTATCTGCACTTCGTGTGCAAGCCTGAGATGGGCCTCCCCTACCAGGGGCATGACTCCGGTGTGAA
TCTCCCCGACAGCCACGGGGCCATTTCCTCGGTGGTGTCCGACGCCAGCTCCGCGGTATATTACTGCAAC
TATCCTGACGTGTGAGTCGACATCGATAGATCCTAATCAACCTCTGGATTACAAAATTTGTGAAAGATTG
ACTGGTATTCTTAACTATGTTGCTCCTTTTACGCTATGTGGATACGCTGCTTTAATGCCTTTGTATCATG
CTATTGCTTCCCGTATGGCTTTCATTTTCTCCTCCTTGTATAAATCCTGGTTGCTGTCTCTTTATGAGGA
GTTGTGGCCCGTTGTCAGGCAACGTGGCGTGGTGTGCACTGTGTTTGCTGACGCAACCCCCACTGGTTGG
GGCATTGCCACCACCTGTCAGCTCCTTTCCGGGACTTTCGCTTTCCCCCTCCCTATTGCCACGGCGGAAC
TCATCGCCGCCTGCCTTGCCCGCTGCTGGACAGGGGCTCGGCTGTTGGGCACTGACAATTCCGTGGTGTT
GTCGGGGAAATCATCGTCCTTTCCTTGGCTGCTCGCCTGTGTTGCCACCTGGATTCTGCGCGGGACGTCC
TTCTGCTACGTCCCTTCGGCCCTCAATCCAGCGGACCTTCCTTCCCGCGGCCTGCTGCCGGCTCTGCGGC
CTCTTCCGCGTCTTCGCCTTCGCCCTCAGACGAGTCGGATCTCCCTTTGGGCCGCCTCCCCGCCTGGTAC
CTTTAAGACCAATGACTTACAAGGCAGCTGTAGATCTTAGCCACTTTTTAAAAGAAAAGGGGGGACTGGA
AGGGCTAATTCACTCCCAACGAAGACAAGATCACCTGCAGGACAGGCGCGCCATAACTTCGTATAGCATA
CATTATACGAAGTTATCTGCTTTTTGCTTGTACTGGGTCTCTCTGGTTAGACCAGATCTGAGCCTGGGAG
CTCTCTGGCTAACTAGGGAACCCACTGCTTAAGCCTCAATAAAGCTTGCCTTGAGTGCTTCAAGTAGTGT
GTGCCCGTCTGTTGTGTGACTCTGGTAACTAGAGATCCCTCAGACCCTTTTAGTCAGTGTGGAAAATCTC
TAGCACCCGGGCGATTAAGGAAAGGGCTAGATCATTCTTGAAGACGAAAGGGCCTCGTGATACGCCTATT
TTTATAGGTTAATGTCATGATAATAATGGTTTCTTAGACGTCAGGTGGCACTTTTCGGGGAAATGTGCGC
GGAACCCCTATTTGTTTATTTTTCTAAATACATTCAAATATGTATCCGCTCATGAGACAATAACCCTGAT
AAATGCTTCAATAATATTGAAAAAGGAAGAGTATGAGTATTCAACATTTCCGTGTCGCCCTTATTCCCTT
TTTTGCGGCATTTTGCCTTCCTGTTTTTGCTCACCCAGAAACGCTGGTGAAAGTAAAAGATGCTGAAGAT
CAGTTGGGTGCACGAGTGGGTTACATCGAACTGGATCTCAACAGCGGTAAGATCCTTGAGAGTTTTCGCC
CCGAAGAACGTTTTCCAATGATGAGCACTTTTAAAGTTCTGCTATGTGGCGCGGTATTATCCCGTGTTGA
CGCCGGGCAAGAGCAACTCGGTCGCCGCATACACTATTCTCAGAATGACTTGGTTGAGTACTCACCAGTC
ACAGAAAAGCATCTTACGGATGGCATGACAGTAAGAGAATTATGCAGTGCTGCCATAACCATGAGTGATA
ACACTGCGGCCAACTTACTTCTGACAACGATCGGAGGACCGAAGGAGCTAACCGCTTTTTTGCACAACAT
GGGGGATCATGTAACTCGCCTTGATCGTTGGGAACCGGAGCTGAATGAAGCCATACCAAACGACGAGCGT
GACACCACGATGCCTGTAGCAATGGCAACAACGTTGCGCAAACTATTAACTGGCGAACTACTTACTCTAG
CTTCCCGGCAACAATTAATAGACTGGATGGAGGCGGATAAAGTTGCAGGACCACTTCTGCGCTCGGCCCT
TCCGGCTGGCTGGTTTATTGCTGATAAATCTGGAGCCGGTGAGCGTGGGTCTCGCGGTATCATTGCAGCA
CTGGGGCCAGATGGTAAGCCCTCCCGTATCGTAGTTATCTACACGACGGGGAGTCAGGCAACTATGGATG
AACGAAATAGACAGATCGCTGAGATAGGTGCCTCACTGATTAAGCATTGGTAACTGTCAGACCAAGTTTA
CTCATATATACTTTAGATTGATTTAAAACTTCATTTTTAATTTAAAAGGATCTAGGTGAAGATCCTTTTT
GATAATCTCATGACCAAAATCCCTTAACGTGAGTTTTCGTTCCACTGAGCGTCAGACCCCGTAGAAAAGA
TCAAAGGATCTTCTTGAGATCCTTTTTTTCTGCGCGTAATCTGCTGCTTGCAAACAAAAAAACCACCGCT
ACCAGCGGTGGTTTGTTTGCCGGATCAAGAGCTACCAACTCTTTTTCCGAAGGTAACTGGCTTCAGCAGA
GCGCAGATACCAAATACTGTTCTTCTAGTGTAGCCGTAGTTAGGCCACCACTTCAAGAACTCTGTAGCAC
CGCCTACATACCTCGCTCTGCTAATCCTGTTACCAGTGGCTGCTGCCAGTGGCGATAAGTCGTGTCTTAC
CGGGTTGGACTCAAGACGATAGTTACCGGATAAGGCGCAGCGGTCGGGCTGAACGGGGGGTTCGTGCACA
CAGCCCAGCTTGGAGCGAACGACCTACACCGAACTGAGATACCTACAGCGTGAGCTATGAGAAAGCGCCA
CGCTTCCCGAAGGGAGAAAGGCGGACAGGTATCCGGTAAGCGGCAGGGTCGGAACAGGAGAGCGCACGAG
GGAGCTTCCAGGGGGAAACGCCTGGTATCTTTATAGTCCTGTCGGGTTTCGCCACCTCTGACTTGAGCGT
CGATTTTTGTGATGCTCGTCAGGGGGGCGGAGCCTATGGAAAAACGCCAGCAACGCGGCCTTTTTACGGT
TCCTGGCCTTTTGCTGGCCTTTTGCTCACATGTTCTTTCCTGCGTTATCCCCTGATTCTGTGGATAACCG
TATTACCGCCTTTGAGTGAGCTGATACCGCTCGCCGCAGCCGAACGACCGAGCGCAGCGAGTCAGTGAGC
GAGGAAGCGGAAGAGCGCCCAATACGCAAACCGCCTCTCCCCGCGCGTTGGCCGATTCATTAATGCAGCA
AGCTCATGGCTGACTAATTTTTTTTATTTATGCAGAGGCCGAGGCCGCCTCGGCCTCTGAGCTATTCCAG
AAGTAGTGAGGAGGCTTTTTTGGAGGCCTAGGCTTTTGCAAAAAGCTCCCCGTGGCACGACAGGTTTCCC
GACTGGAAAGCGGGCAGTGAGCGCAACGCAATTAATGTGAGTTAGCTCACTCATTAGGCACCCCAGGCTT
TACACTTTATGCTTCCGGCTCGTATGTTGTGTGGAATTGTGAGCGGATAACAATTTCACACAGGAAACAG
CTATGACATGATTACGAATTTCACAAATAAAGCATTTTTTTCACTGCATTCTAGTTGTGGTTTGTCCAAA
CTCATCAATGTATCTTATCATGTCTGGATCAACTGGATAACTCAAGCTAACCAAAATCATCCCAAACTTC
CCACCCCATACCCTATTACCACTGCCAATTACCTGTGGTTTCATTTACTCTAAACCTGTGATTCCTCTGA
ATTATTTTCATTTTAAAGAAATTGTATTTGTTAAATATGTACTACAAACTTAGTAGT
Features (pLannotate 1.2.2; 27 found; start..end, strand, type, name):
    377..634     +  LTR            5' LTR (truncated): truncated 5' long terminal repeat (LTR) from HIV-1
    681..806     +  misc_feature   HIV-1 Ψ: packaging signal of human immunodeficiency virus type 1
    790..1128    +  CDS            HIV-1 gag (fragment): gag protein from human immunodeficiency virus 1; gag
   1303..1536    +  misc_feature   RRE: The Rev response element (RRE) of HIV-1 allows for Rev-dependent mRNA export from the nucleus to the cytoplasm.
   1913..2013    +  CDS            Rev (fragment): human immunodeficiency virus 1 (HIV-1) Rev protein; rev; enhances nuclear export of unspliced and incompletely spliced viral mRNAs
   2058..2175    +  misc_feature   cPPT/CTS: central polypurine tract and central termination sequence of HIV-1
   2217..2237    -  promoter       SV40 promoter (fragment): SV40 enhancer and early promoter
   2251..2521    +  protein_bind   tetracycline response element: contains seven copies of the tetracycline operator tetO tetracycline repressor TetR
   2532..2549    +  misc_feature   MCS (fragment): pUC18/19 multiple cloning site
   2549..2616    +  promoter       tight TRE promoter (fragment): Tet-responsive promoter PTight, consisting of seven tet operator sequences followed by the minimal CMV promoter
   2691..3932    +  CDS            SOX17: SOX17_HUMAN - Experimental evidence at protein level: Swiss-Prot protein existence level 1. Acts as transcription regulator that binds target promoter DNA and bends the DNA. Binds to the sequences 5'-AACAAT-'3 or 5'- AACAAAG-3'. Modulates transcriptional regulation via WNT3A. Inhibits Wnt signaling. Promotes degradation of activated CTNNB1. Plays a key role in the regulation of embryonic development. Required for normal development of the definitive gut endoderm. Required for normal looping of the embryonic heart tube. Plays an important role in embryonic and postnatal vascular development, in
   3955..4543    +  misc_feature   WPRE: woodchuck hepatitis virus posttranscriptional regulatory element
   4596..4615    +  misc_feature   cPPT/CTS (fragment): central polypurine tract and central termination sequence of HIV-1
   4617..4652    +  LTR            3' LTR (ΔU3) (fragment): self-inactivating 3' long terminal repeat (LTR) from HIV-1
   4673..4706    +  protein_bind   loxP: Cre-mediated recombination occurs in the 8-bp core sequence (GCATACAT). Cre recombinase
   4725..4905    +  LTR            5' LTR (truncated): truncated 5' long terminal repeat (LTR) from HIV-1
   5038..5142    +  promoter       AmpR promoter: bla
   5143..6003    +  CDS            AmpR: β-lactamase; bla; confers resistance to ampicillin, carbenicillin, and related antibiotics
   6174..6762    +  rep_origin     ori: high-copy-number ColE1/pMB1/pBR322/pUC origin of replication
   6945..6999    +  CDS            lacI (fragment): lac repressor; lacI; The lac repressor binds to the lac operator to inhibit transcription in E. coli. This inhibition can be relieved by adding lactose or isopropyl-β-D-thiogalactopyranoside (IPTG).
   7005..7098    +  rep_origin     SV40 ori (fragment): SV40 origin of replication
   7123..7160    +  CDS            lacI (fragment): lac repressor; lacI; The lac repressor binds to the lac operator to inhibit transcription in E. coli. This inhibition can be relieved by adding lactose or isopropyl-β-D-thiogalactopyranoside (IPTG).
   7173..7194    +  protein_bind   CAP binding site: CAP binding activates transcription in the presence of cAMP. E. coli catabolite activator protein
   7209..7239    +  promoter       lac promoter: promoter for the E. coli lac operon
   7247..7263    +  protein_bind   lac operator: The lac repressor binds to the lac operator to inhibit transcription in E. coli. This inhibition can be relieved by adding lactose or isopropyl-β-D-thiogalactopyranoside (IPTG). lac repressor encoded by lacI
   7297..7380    +  polyA_signal   SV40 poly(A) signal (fragment): SV40 polyadenylation signal
   7547..329     +  CDS            nef (fragment) (across the origin): NEF_HV1BR - Experimental evidence at protein level: Swiss-Prot protein existence level 1. Extracellular Nef protein targets CD4(+) T-lymphocytes for apoptosis by interacting with CXCR4 surface receptors (PubMed:14990729). From Human immunodeficiency virus type 1 group M subtype B (isolate BRU/LAI) (HIV-1).
