[The description below was written by a language model from this plasmid's Addgene catalogue record and pLannotate feature annotations shown in this document.]
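Description:
pHAGE2-TetO-SOX17E57T is an HIV-1-based lentiviral transfer plasmid of about 7.5 kb, built on the pHAGE2-TetO backbone, for delivering a doxycycline-regulated mutant of human SOX17 into mammalian cells. It is propagated in E. coli through a high-copy ColE1/pUC-type origin and selected with ampicillin via the bla gene; a recombination-deficient strain is listed for growth, as is common for LTR-containing plasmids. The viral portion carries a truncated 5' LTR, the Ψ packaging signal with a gag fragment, the Rev response element, the cPPT/CTS, a WPRE downstream of the insert to enhance transcript expression, and a self-inactivating ΔU3 3' LTR. A single loxP site is annotated within the 3' LTR region. Because this region is copied to both ends of the provirus during reverse transcription, such a site can allow Cre-mediated excision of the integrated cassette, although the record does not state this as an intended use. No mammalian selection marker or reporter is annotated.

The payload is the full-length SOX17 coding sequence placed behind a tetracycline response element with seven tetO repeats and a minimal CMV promoter, so expression depends on a tetracycline-controlled transactivator supplied separately, which this plasmid does not encode. The insert carries a Glu122Thr substitution, equivalent to E57T in HMG-box numbering, plus two silent changes at Glu113 and Glu120. According to the associated publication title, this acidic residue lies in the OCT4 dimerization interface of SOX17 and governs whether the protein can induce pluripotency. The construct is intended for producing lentivirus to test this variant in pluripotency reprogramming experiments.
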