Addgene plasmid #216192: pHAGE2-TetO-SOX17E57T
Purpose: Generate lentiviruses encoding for human SOX17E57T (HMG box numbering); for use in pluripotency reprogramming
Depositing lab: Ralf Jauch. Depositing organization: University of Hong Kong. Publication: An acidic residue within the OCT4 dimerization interface of SOX17 is necessary and sufficient to overcome its pluripotency-inducing activity. Ho SY, Hu H, Ho DHH, Renom APS, Yeung SW, Boerner F, Weng M, Hutchins AP, Jauch R. Stem Cell Reports. 2025 Mar 11;20(3):102398. doi: 10.1016/j.stemcr.2025.102398. Epub 2025 Feb 6. PubMed 39919754.
Backbone
  Vector backbone: pHAGE2-TetO
  Vector type: Lentiviral
Growth in bacteria
  Bacterial resistance: Ampicillin, 100 μg/mL
  Growth temperature: 37°C
  Growth strain: NEB Stable
  Copy number: High Copy
Gene/Insert
  Gene/Insert name: SOX17
  Species: H. sapiens (human)
  Mutation: Glu113Glu (silent mutation); Glu120Glu (silent mutation); Glu122Thr
  Entrez Gene: SOX17 (a.k.a. VUR3)
  Cloning method: Restriction Enzyme; 5′ cloning site Unknown (unknown if destroyed)
Terms and licenses: Academic/Nonprofit Terms; Industry Terms: Not Available to Industry
How to cite: pHAGE2-TetO-SOX17E57T was a gift from Ralf Jauch (Addgene plasmid # 216192 ; http://n2t.net/addgene:216192 ; RRID:Addgene_216192)
